Addgene plasmid #13116: pc3XB-ZF17
Depositing lab: Keith Joung. Depositing organization: Massachusetts General Hospital. Publication: Standardized reagents and protocols for engineering zinc finger nucleases by modular assembly. Wright DA, Thibodeau-Beganny S, Sander JD, Winfrey RJ, Hirsh AS, Eichtinger M, Fu F, Porteus MH, Dobbs D, Voytas DF, Joung JK. Nat Protoc. 2006;1(3):1637-52. doi: 10.1038/nprot.2006.259 PubMed 17406455.
Backbone
  Vector backbone: pc3XB
  Backbone manufacturer: Modified Invitrogen pcDNA3
  Backbone size w/o insert (bp): 5400
  Vector type: Mammalian Expression
  Selectable markers: Neomycin (select with G418)
Growth in bacteria
  Bacterial resistance: Ampicillin, 100 μg/mL
  Growth temperature: 37°C
  Growth strain: XL1 Blue
  Copy number: High Copy
Gene/Insert
  Gene/Insert name: ZF17
  Insert size (bp): 90
  Cloning method: Restriction Enzyme; 5′ cloning site XbaI (not destroyed); 3′ cloning site BamHI (not destroyed)
  Sequencing primers: 5′ T7
Terms and licenses: Academic/Nonprofit Terms; Industry Terms: Not Available to Industry
Depositor comments: Part of the Zinc Finger Consortium Modular Assembly Kit v1.0. Finger protein sequence: PGEKPHICHIQGCGKVYGKNWKLQAHLRWH. Target DNA sequence: AGA. This zinc finger is derived from the Sangamo module set.
How to cite: pc3XB-ZF17 was a gift from Keith Joung (Addgene plasmid # 13116 ; http://n2t.net/addgene:13116 ; RRID:Addgene_13116)
