[The description below was written by a language model from this plasmid's Addgene catalogue record and pLannotate feature annotations shown in this document.]
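Description:
pc3XB-ZF17 is a mammalian expression-type plasmid built on pc3XB, a modified version of pcDNA3, and serves as an archive vector for a single engineered zinc finger module. It is one component of the Zinc Finger Consortium Modular Assembly Kit v1.0. The roughly 90 bp ZF17 insert encodes one C2H2-type zinc finger, derived from the Sangamo module set, that is designed to recognise the DNA triplet AGA. The module sits between XbaI and BamHI sites, both of which are retained. This lets individual fingers be excised and joined in series to build multi-finger arrays, which can then be fused to a nuclease domain to make zinc finger nucleases, as set out in the associated modular-assembly protocol.

In the 5,472 nt annotated sequence, the finger coding region lies downstream of the CMV enhancer/promoter and a T7 promoter and upstream of the bGH polyadenylation signal. The automated annotation labels this region as a fragment of human SP6/KLF14. This most likely reflects homology among zinc finger proteins rather than the true identity of the insert. The short "HIV-1 LTR" and isolated SV40 promoter fragment hits also look like annotation artefacts of the pcDNA3 backbone.

An SV40 early promoter drives the neomycin phosphotransferase gene, followed by an SV40 poly(A) signal, which allows G418 selection in mammalian cells. Propagation in E. coli relies on a high-copy ColE1/pUC-type origin and ampicillin resistance from β-lactamase. An f1 origin is also present and permits single-stranded DNA production.
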