Features (pLannotate 1.2.2; 20 found; start..end, strand, type, name):
     28..80      -  misc_feature   bom (fragment): basis of mobility region from pBR322
    235..614     +  enhancer       CMV enhancer: human cytomegalovirus immediate early enhancer
    615..818     +  promoter       CMV promoter: human cytomegalovirus (CMV) immediate early promoter
    814..847     +  LTR            5' LTR (truncated) (fragment): truncated 5' long terminal repeat (LTR) from HIV-1
    863..881     +  promoter       T7 promoter: promoter for bacteriophage T7 RNA polymerase
    900..1016    +  CDS            SP6 (fragment): SP6_HUMAN - Also known as KLF14. Experimental evidence at protein level: Swiss-Prot protein existence level 1. Promotes cell proliferation. From Homo sapiens (Human).
   1068..1292    +  polyA_signal   bGH poly(A) signal: bovine growth hormone polyadenylation signal
   1296..1317    +  promoter       SV40 promoter (fragment): SV40 enhancer and early promoter
   1338..1766    +  rep_origin     f1 ori (sequence partly withheld): f1 bacteriophage origin of replication; arrow indicates direction of (+) strand synthesis
   1780..2109    +  promoter       SV40 promoter: SV40 enhancer and early promoter
   2180..2971    +  CDS            neo: KKA2_KLEPN - Also known as kan, nptII. Experimental evidence at protein level: Swiss-Prot protein existence level 1. Resistance to kanamycin, neomycin, paromomycin, ribostamycin, butirosin and gentamicin B. From Klebsiella pneumoniae.
   2995..3153    +  CDS            ble (fragment): BLE_KLEPN - Experimental evidence at protein level: Swiss-Prot protein existence level 1. Binding protein with a strong affinity to the bleomycin family of antibiotics. Binds to CL990; an antimitotic-antibiotic compound. From Klebsiella pneumoniae.
   3148..3269    +  polyA_signal   SV40 poly(A) signal: SV40 polyadenylation signal
   3342..3358    -  protein_bind   lac operator: The lac repressor binds to the lac operator to inhibit transcription in E. coli. This inhibition can be relieved by adding lactose or isopropyl-β-D-thiogalactopyranoside (IPTG). lac repressor encoded by lacI
   3366..3396    -  promoter       lac promoter: promoter for the E. coli lac operon
   3411..3432    -  protein_bind   CAP binding site: CAP binding activates transcription in the presence of cAMP. E. coli catabolite activator protein
   3445..3537    -  CDS            lacI (fragment): lac repressor; lacI; The lac repressor binds to the lac operator to inhibit transcription in E. coli. This inhibition can be relieved by adding lactose or isopropyl-β-D-thiogalactopyranoside (IPTG).
   3720..4305    -  rep_origin     ori: high-copy-number ColE1/pMB1/pBR322/pUC origin of replication
   4476..5336    -  CDS            AmpR: β-lactamase; bla; confers resistance to ampicillin, carbenicillin, and related antibiotics
   5337..5441    -  promoter       AmpR promoter: bla
>Addgene plasmid #13116 | pc3XB-ZF17 | depositor full sequence | sequence record 7465 | Author sequence
GACGGATCGGGAGATCTCCCGATCCCCTATGGTGCACTCTCAGTACAATCTGCTCTGATGCCGCATAGTT
AAGCCAGTATCTGCTCCCTGCTTGTGTGTTGGAGGTCGCTGAGTAGTGCGCGAGCAAAATTTAAGCTACA
ACAAGGCAAGGCTTGACCGACAATTGCATGAAGAATCTGCTTAGGGTTAGGCGTTTTGCGCTGCTTCGCG
ATGTACGGGCCAGATATACGCGTTGACATTGATTATTGACTAGTTATTAATAGTAATCAATTACGGGGTC
ATTAGTTCATAGCCCATATATGGAGTTCCGCGTTACATAACTTACGGTAAATGGCCCGCCTGGCTGACCG
CCCAACGACCCCCGCCCATTGACGTCAATAATGACGTATGTTCCCATAGTAACGCCAATAGGGACTTTCC
ATTGACGTCAATGGGTGGAGTATTTACGGTAAACTGCCCACTTGGCAGTACATCAAGTGTATCATATGCC
AAGTACGCCCCCTATTGACGTCAATGACGGTAAATGGCCCGCCTGGCATTATGCCCAGTACATGACCTTA
TGGGACTTTCCTACTTGGCAGTACATCTACGTATTAGTCATCGCTATTACCATGGTGATGCGGTTTTGGC
AGTACATCAATGGGCGTGGATAGCGGTTTGACTCACGGGGATTTCCAAGTCTCCACCCCATTGACGTCAA
TGGGAGTTTGTTTTGGCACCAAAATCAACGGGACTTTCCAAAATGTCGTAACAACTCCGCCCCATTGACG
CAAATGGGCGGTAGGCGTGTACGGTGGGAGGTCTATATAAGCAGAGCTCTCTGGCTAACTAGAGAACCCA
CTGCTTACTGGCTTATCGAAATTAATACGACTCACTATAGGGAGACCCAAGCTGGCTAGCGTTTAAACGG
GCCCTCTAGACCCGGGGAGAAGCCGCATATTTGCCACATCCAAGGCTGTGGGAAGGTGTACGGCAAGAAC
TGGAAGCTCCAGGCGCACTTGCGCTGGCATACCGGTGGATCCTCTGCACAGTAGTAAGCTTAAGTTTAAA
CCGCTGATCAGCCTCGACTGTGCCTTCTAGTTGCCAGCCATCTGTTGTTTGCCCCTCCCCCGTGCCTTCC
TTGACCCTGGAAGGTGCCACTCCCACTGTCCTTTCCTAATAAAATGAGGAAATTGCATCGCATTGTCTGA
GTAGGTGTCATTCTATTCTGGGGGGTGGGGTGGGGCAGGACAGCAAGGGGGAGGATTGGGAAGACAATAG
CAGGCATGCTGGGGATGCGGTGGGCTCTATGGCTTCTGAGGCGGAAAGAACCAGCTGGGGCTCTAGGGGG
TATCCCC
[124 nt withheld, positions 1338-1461]
C
[91 nt withheld, positions 1463-1553]
A
[49 nt withheld, positions 1555-1603]
CCTTTGACGTTGGAGTCCACGTTCTTT
[37 nt withheld, positions 1631-1667]
ACCCTATCTCGGTCTATTCTTTTGATTTATAAGGGATTTTGCCGATTTCGGCCTATTGGTTAAAAAATGA
GCTGATTTAACAAAAATTTAACGCGAATTAATTCTGTGGAATGTGTGTCAGTTAGGGTGTGGAAAGTCCC
CAGGCTCCCCAGCAGGCAGAAGTATGCAAAGCATGCATCTCAATTAGTCAGCAACCAGGTGTGGAAAGTC
CCCAGGCTCCCCAGCAGGCAGAAGTATGCAAAGCATGCATCTCAATTAGTCAGCAACCATAGTCCCGCCC
CTAACTCCGCCCATCCCGCCCCTAACTCCGCCCAGTTCCGCCCATTCTCCGCCCCATGGCTGACTAATTT
TTTTTATTTATGCAGAGGCCGAGGCCGCCTCTGCCTCTGAGCTATTCCAGAAGTAGTGAGGAGGCTTTTT
TGGAGGCCTAGGCTTTTGCAAAAAGCTCCCGGCCGGGAGCTTGTATATCCATTTTCGGATCTGATCAAGA
GACAGGATGAGGATCGTTTCGCATGATTGAACAAGATGGATTGCACGCAGGTTCTCCGGCCGCTTGGGTG
GAGAGGCTATTCGGCTATGACTGGGCACAACAGACAATCGGCTGCTCTGATGCCGCCGTGTTCCGGCTGT
CAGCGCAGGGGCGCCCGGTTCTTTTTGTCAAGACCGACCTGTCCGGTGCCCTGAATGAACTGCAGGACGA
GGCAGCGCGGCTATCGTGGCTGGCCACGACGGGCGTTCCTTGCGCAGCTGTGCTCGACGTTGTCACTGAA
GCGGGAAGGGACTGGCTGCTATTGGGCGAAGTGCCGGGGCAGGATCTCCTGTCATCTCACCTTGCTCCTG
CCGAGAAAGTATCCATCATGGCTGATGCAATGCGGCGGCTGCATACGCTTGATCCGGCTACCTGCCCATT
CGACCACCAAGCGAAACATCGCATCGAGCGAGCACGTACTCGGATGGAAGCCGGTCTTGTCGATCAGGAT
GATCTGGACGAAGAGCATCAGGGGCTCGCGCCAGCCGAACTGTTCGCCAGGCTCAAGGCGCGCATGCCCG
ACGGCGAGGATCTCGTCGTGACCCATGGCGATGCCTGCTTGCCGAATATCATGGTGGAAAATGGCCGCTT
TTCTGGATTCATCGACTGTGGCCGGCTGGGTGTGGCGGACCGCTATCAGGACATAGCGTTGGCTACCCGT
GATATTGCTGAAGAGCTTGGCGGCGAATGGGCTGACCGCTTCCTCGTGCTTTACGGTATCGCCGCTCCCG
ATTCGCAGCGCATCGCCTTCTATCGCCTTCTTGACGAGTTCTTCTGAGCGGGACTCTGGGGTTCGAAATG
ACCGACCAAGCGACGCCCAACCTGCCATCACGAGATTTCGATTCCACCGCCGCCTTCTATGAAAGGTTGG
GCTTCGGAATCGTTTTCCGGGACGCCGGCTGGATGATCCTCCAGCGCGGGGATCTCATGCTGGAGTTCTT
CGCCCACCCCAACTTGTTTATTGCAGCTTATAATGGTTACAAATAAAGCAATAGCATCACAAATTTCACA
AATAAAGCATTTTTTTCACTGCATTCTAGTTGTGGTTTGTCCAAACTCATCAATGTATCTTATCATGTCT
GTATACCGTCGACCTCTAGCTAGAGCTTGGCGTAATCATGGTCATAGCTGTTTCCTGTGTGAAATTGTTA
TCCGCTCACAATTCCACACAACATACGAGCCGGAAGCATAAAGTGTAAAGCCTGGGGTGCCTAATGAGTG
AGCTAACTCACATTAATTGCGTTGCGCTCACTGCCCGCTTTCCAGTCGGGAAACCTGTCGTGCCAGCTGC
ATTAATGAATCGGCCAACGCGCGGGGAGAGGCGGTTTGCGTATTGGGCGCTCTTCCGCTTCCTCGCTCAC
TGACTCGCTGCGCTCGGTCGTTCGGCTGCGGCGAGCGGTATCAGCTCACTCAAAGGCGGTAATACGGTTA
TCCACAGAATCAGGGGATAACGCAGGAAAGAACATGTGAGCAAAAGGCCAGCAAAAGGCCAGGAACCGTA
AAAAGGCCGCGTTGCTGGCGTTTTTCCATAGGCTCCGCCCCCCTGACGAGCATCACAAAAATCGACGCTC
AAGTCAGAGGTGGCGAAACCCGACAGGACTATAAAGATACCAGGCGTTTCCCCCTGGAAGCTCCCTCGTG
CGCTCTCCTGTTCCGACCCTGCCGCTTACCGGATACCTGTCCGCCTTTCTCCCTTCGGGAAGCGTGGCGC
TTTCTCATAGCTCACGCTGTAGGTATCTCAGTTCGGTGTAGGTCGTTCGCTCCAAGCTGGGCTGTGTGCA
CGAACCCCCCGTTCAGCCCGACCGCTGCGCCTTATCCGGTAACTATCGTCTTGAGTCCAACCCGGTAAGA
CACGACTTATCGCCACTGGCAGCAGCCACTGGTAACAGGATTAGCAGAGCGAGGTATGTAGGCGGTGCTA
CAGAGTTCTTGAAGTGGTGGCCTAACTACGGCTACACTAGAAGAACAGTATTTGGTATCTGCGCTCTGCT
GAAGCCAGTTACCTTCGGAAAAAGAGTTGGTAGCTCTTGATCCGGCAAACAAACCACCGCTGGTAGCGGT
TTTTTTGTTTGCAAGCAGCAGATTACGCGCAGAAAAAAAGGATCTCAAGAAGATCCTTTGATCTTTTCTA
CGGGGTCTGACGCTCAGTGGAACGAAAACTCACGTTAAGGGATTTTGGTCATGAGATTATCAAAAAGGAT
CTTCACCTAGATCCTTTTAAATTAAAAATGAAGTTTTAAATCAATCTAAAGTATATATGAGTAAACTTGG
TCTGACAGTTACCAATGCTTAATCAGTGAGGCACCTATCTCAGCGATCTGTCTATTTCGTTCATCCATAG
TTGCCTGACTCCCCGTCGTGTAGATAACTACGATACGGGAGGGCTTACCATCTGGCCCCAGTGCTGCAAT
GATACCGCGAGACCCACGCTCACCGGCTCCAGATTTATCAGCAATAAACCAGCCAGCCGGAAGGGCCGAG
CGCAGAAGTGGTCCTGCAACTTTATCCGCCTCCATCCAGTCTATTAATTGTTGCCGGGAAGCTAGAGTAA
GTAGTTCGCCAGTTAATAGTTTGCGCAACGTTGTTGCCATTGCTACAGGCATCGTGGTGTCACGCTCGTC
GTTTGGTATGGCTTCATTCAGCTCCGGTTCCCAACGATCAAGGCGAGTTACATGATCCCCCATGTTGTGC
AAAAAAGCGGTTAGCTCCTTCGGTCCTCCGATCGTTGTCAGAAGTAAGTTGGCCGCAGTGTTATCACTCA
TGGTTATGGCAGCACTGCATAATTCTCTTACTGTCATGCCATCCGTAAGATGCTTTTCTGTGACTGGTGA
GTACTCAACCAAGTCATTCTGAGAATAGTGTATGCGGCGACCGAGTTGCTCTTGCCCGGCGTCAATACGG
GATAATACCGCGCCACATAGCAGAACTTTAAAAGTGCTCATCATTGGAAAACGTTCTTCGGGGCGAAAAC
TCTCAAGGATCTTACCGCTGTTGAGATCCAGTTCGATGTAACCCACTCGTGCACCCAACTGATCTTCAGC
ATCTTTTACTTTCACCAGCGTTTCTGGGTGAGCAAAAACAGGAAGGCAAAATGCCGCAAAAAAGGGAATA
AGGGCGACACGGAAATGTTGAATACTCATACTCTTCCTTTTTCAATATTATTGAAGCATTTATCAGGGTT
ATTGTCTCATGAGCGGATACATATTTGAATGTATTTAGAAAAATAAACAAATAGGGGTTCCGCGCACATT
TCCCCGAAAAGTGCCACCTGACGTC
