>Addgene plasmid #13116 | pc3XB-ZF17 | addgene partial sequence | sequence record 19500 | CMV-F 5'-CGCAAATGGGCGGTAGGCGTG-3'
AGCTCTCTGGCTAACTAGAGAACCCACTGCTTACTGGCTTATCGAAATTAATACGACTCACTATAGGGAG
ACCCAAGCTGGCTAGCGTTTAAACGGGCCCTCTAGACCCGGGGAGAAGCCGCATATTTGCCACATCCAAG
GCTGTGGGAAGGTGTACGGCAAGAACTGGAAGCTCCAGGCGCACTTGCGCTGGCATACCGGTGGATCCTC
TGCACAGTAGTAAGCTTAAGTTTAAACCGCTGATCAGCCTCGACTGTGCCTTCTAGTTGCCAGCCATCTG
TTGTTTGCCCCTCCCCCGTGCCTTCCTTGACCCTGGAAGGTGCCACTCCCACTGTCCTTTCCTAATAAAA
TGAGGAAATTGCATCGCATTGTCTGAGTAGGTGTCATTCTATTCTGGGGGGTGGGGTGGGGCAGGACAGC
AAGGGGGAGGATTGGGAAGACAATAGCAGGCATGCTGGGGATGCGGTGGGCTCTATGGCTTCTGAGGCGG
AAAGAACCAGCTGGGGCTCTAGGGGGTATCCCC
[124 nt withheld, positions 524-647]
C
[37 nt withheld, positions 649-685]
